Addgene plasmid #168466: pRD440
Purpose: For the insertion pf NLS-mCherry-H-NSdbd-NLS into the chromosome of a eukaryotic cell line carrying the Flp-IN/T-Rex system
Depositing lab: Remus Dame. Depositing organization: Leiden University. Publication: HI-NESS: a family of genetically encoded DNA labels based on a bacterial nucleoid-associated protein. Rashid FM, Mahlandt E, van der Vaart M, Boer DEC, Varela Alvarez M, Henneman B, Brocken DJW, Voskamp P, Blok AJ, Shimizu TS, Meijer AH, Luijsterburg MS, Goedhart J, Cremazy FGE, Dame RT. Nucleic Acids Res. 2021 Nov 4. pii: 6414584. doi: 10.1093/nar/gkab993. PubMed 34734265.
Backbone
  Vector backbone: pcDNA5/FRT/TO
  Backbone manufacturer: Invitrogen
  Backbone size w/o insert (bp): 4798
  Vector type: Mammalian Expression
  Selectable markers: Puromycin
Growth in bacteria
  Bacterial resistance: Ampicillin, 100 μg/mL
  Growth temperature: 37°C
  Growth strain: DH5alpha
  Copy number: High Copy
Gene/Insert
  Gene/Insert name: NLS-mCherry-H-NSdbd-NLS (alt name: mCherry HI-NESS)
  Species: Synthetic
  Insert size (bp): 930
  Promoter: CMV promoter
  Cloning method: Gibson Cloning
Terms and licenses: Academic/Nonprofit Terms; Industry Terms: Not Available to Industry
Depositor comments: The pcDNA5/FRT/TO backbone has been modified by the addition of a Puromycin resistance gene (Luijsterburg lab, LUMC, Leiden, The Netherlands).
How to cite: pRD440 was a gift from Remus Dame (Addgene plasmid # 168466 ; http://n2t.net/addgene:168466 ; RRID:Addgene_168466)
