[The description below was written by a language model from this plasmid's Addgene catalogue record and pLannotate feature annotations shown in this document.]
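Description:
pRD440 is a mammalian expression and genomic integration plasmid built on a modified pcDNA5/FRT/TO backbone, designed to place a fluorescent DNA label into the chromosome of eukaryotic cell lines carrying the Flp-In/T-REx system. It is maintained in E. coli at high copy through a ColE1/pUC-type origin and selected with ampicillin via the bla gene. Small remnants of f1 ori, lac regulatory sequence and a bleomycin-resistance gene are also annotated but appear to be backbone leftovers.

The payload is a synthetic fusion of about 930 bp, NLS-mCherry-H-NSdbd-NLS, also called mCherry HI-NESS. It joins the red fluorescent protein mCherry to a fragment of the E. coli nucleoid-associated protein H-NS, identified by the insert name as its DNA-binding domain. Nuclear localisation signals flank the fusion; the annotated SV40 large T antigen fragment downstream of the H-NS portion presumably corresponds to the C-terminal one. Expression is driven by the CMV enhancer and promoter followed by two short tet operator matches, the arrangement that lets the Tet repressor in T-REx host cells hold transcription off until tetracycline or doxycycline is added. A bGH polyadenylation signal terminates the transcript.

Downstream, an FRT site directly precedes a puromycin N-acetyltransferase gene and an SV40 poly(A) signal, with only a very short SV40 promoter fragment annotated nearby. In the Flp-In design the marker becomes expressed once Flp recombinase inserts the plasmid at the host's genomic FRT site; here the depositor notes that a puromycin resistance gene was added to the backbone. The two sequence records (depositor and sequencing-derived) differ by one nucleotide and give the same feature layout. The resulting stable, inducible lines allow DNA to be visualised in living cells.
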