Features (pLannotate 1.2.2; 23 found; start..end, strand, type, name):
     28..80      -  misc_feature   bom (fragment): basis of mobility region from pBR322
    235..614     +  enhancer       CMV enhancer: human cytomegalovirus immediate early enhancer
    615..818     +  promoter       CMV promoter: human cytomegalovirus (CMV) immediate early promoter
    820..839     +  promoter       PLtetO-1 promoter (fragment): modified phage lambda PL promoter with tet operator sites (Lutz and Bujard, 1997)
    841..860     +  promoter       PLtetO-1 promoter (fragment): modified phage lambda PL promoter with tet operator sites (Lutz and Bujard, 1997)
    868..901     +  promoter       TRE3GV promoter (fragment): 3rd-generation Tet-responsive promoter that can be activated by binding of Tet-On® 3G, optimized for retroviral and lentiviral vectors
   1016..1720    +  CDS            mCherry: mCherry is a basic (constitutively fluorescent) red fluorescent protein published in 2004, derived from Discosoma sp.. It is reported to be a very rapidly-maturing monomer with low acid sensitivity.
   1721..1894    +  CDS            hns (fragment): HNS_ECOLI - Also known as bglY From Escherichia coli (strain K12).
   1923..2007    +  CDS            large T antigen (fragment): large T antigen from SV40 (simian virus 40)
   2070..2294    +  polyA_signal   bGH poly(A) signal: bovine growth hormone polyadenylation signal
   2298..2319    +  promoter       SV40 promoter (fragment): SV40 enhancer and early promoter
   2340..2573    +  rep_origin     f1 ori (fragment) (sequence partly withheld): f1 bacteriophage origin of replication; arrow indicates direction of (+) strand synthesis
   2578..2625    +  protein_bind   FRT: FLP-mediated recombination occurs in the 8-bp core sequence TCTAGAAA (Turan and Bode, 2011). FLP recombinase from the Saccharomyces cerevisiae 2μ plasmid
   2669..3265    +  CDS            PuroR: puromycin N-acetyltransferase; pac from Streptomyces alboniger; confers resistance to puromycin
   3281..3406    +  CDS            ble (fragment): BLE_KLEPN - Experimental evidence at protein level: Swiss-Prot protein existence level 1. Binding protein with a strong affinity to the bleomycin family of antibiotics. Binds to CL990; an antimitotic-antibiotic compound. From Klebsiella pneumoniae.
   3401..3522    +  polyA_signal   SV40 poly(A) signal: SV40 polyadenylation signal
   3595..3611    -  protein_bind   lac operator: The lac repressor binds to the lac operator to inhibit transcription in E. coli. This inhibition can be relieved by adding lactose or isopropyl-β-D-thiogalactopyranoside (IPTG). lac repressor encoded by lacI
   3619..3649    -  promoter       lac promoter: promoter for the E. coli lac operon
   3664..3685    -  protein_bind   CAP binding site: CAP binding activates transcription in the presence of cAMP. E. coli catabolite activator protein
   3698..3790    -  CDS            lacI (fragment): lac repressor; lacI; The lac repressor binds to the lac operator to inhibit transcription in E. coli. This inhibition can be relieved by adding lactose or isopropyl-β-D-thiogalactopyranoside (IPTG).
   3973..4561    -  rep_origin     ori: high-copy-number ColE1/pMB1/pBR322/pUC origin of replication
   4732..5592    -  CDS            AmpR: β-lactamase; bla; confers resistance to ampicillin, carbenicillin, and related antibiotics
   5593..5697    -  promoter       AmpR promoter: bla
>Addgene plasmid #168466 | pRD440 | depositor full sequence | sequence record 326597 | Full Sequence
GACGGATCGGGAGATCTCCCGATCCCCTATGGTGCACTCTCAGTACAATCTGCTCTGATGCCGCATAGTT
AAGCCAGTATCTGCTCCCTGCTTGTGTGTTGGAGGTCGCTGAGTAGTGCGCGAGCAAAATTTAAGCTACA
ACAAGGCAAGGCTTGACCGACAATTGCATGAAGAATCTGCTTAGGGTTAGGCGTTTTGCGCTGCTTCGCG
ATGTACGGGCCAGATATACGCGTTGACATTGATTATTGACTAGTTATTAATAGTAATCAATTACGGGGTC
ATTAGTTCATAGCCCATATATGGAGTTCCGCGTTACATAACTTACGGTAAATGGCCCGCCTGGCTGACCG
CCCAACGACCCCCGCCCATTGACGTCAATAATGACGTATGTTCCCATAGTAACGCCAATAGGGACTTTCC
ATTGACGTCAATGGGTGGAGTATTTACGGTAAACTGCCCACTTGGCAGTACATCAAGTGTATCATATGCC
AAGTACGCCCCCTATTGACGTCAATGACGGTAAATGGCCCGCCTGGCATTATGCCCAGTACATGACCTTA
TGGGACTTTCCTACTTGGCAGTACATCTACGTATTAGTCATCGCTATTACCATGGTGATGCGGTTTTGGC
AGTACATCAATGGGCGTGGATAGCGGTTTGACTCACGGGGATTTCCAAGTCTCCACCCCATTGACGTCAA
TGGGAGTTTGTTTTGGCACCAAAATCAACGGGACTTTCCAAAATGTCGTAACAACTCCGCCCCATTGACG
CAAATGGGCGGTAGGCGTGTACGGTGGGAGGTCTATATAAGCAGAGCTCTCCCTATCAGTGATAGAGATC
TCCCTATCAGTGATAGAGATCGTCGACGAGCTCGTTTAGTGAACCGTCAGATCGCCTGGAGACGCCATCC
ACGCTGTTTTGACCTCCATAGAAGACACCGGGACCGATCCAGCCTCCGGTGTAACGGCTAGCGCTACCGG
TCGCCACCATGCCAAAGAAGAAGAGGAAGGTAGGCGTGAGCAAGGGCGAGGAGGATAACATGGCTATCAT
CAAGGAGTTCATGCGCTTCAAGGTGCACATGGAGGGCTCCGTGAACGGCCACGAGTTCGAGATCGAGGGC
GAGGGCGAGGGCCGCCCCTACGAGGGCACCCAGACCGCCAAGCTGAAGGTGACCAAGGGTGGCCCCCTGC
CCTTCGCCTGGGACATCCTGTCCCCTCAGTTCATGTACGGCTCCAAGGCCTACGTGAAGCACCCCGCCGA
CATCCCCGACTACTTGAAGCTGTCCTTCCCCGAGGGCTTCAAGTGGGAGCGCGTGATGAACTTCGAGGAC
GGCGGCGTGGTGACCGTGACCCAGGACTCCTCCCTGCAGGACGGCGAGTTCATCTACAAGGTGAAGCTGC
GCGGCACCAACTTCCCCTCCGACGGCCCCGTAATGCAGAAGAAGACTATGGGCTGGGAGGCCTCCTCCGA
GCGGATGTACCCCGAGGACGGCGCCCTGAAGGGCGAGATCAAGCAGAGGCTGAAGCTGAAGGACGGCGGC
CACTACGACGCTGAGGTCAAGACCACCTACAAGGCCAAGAAGCCCGTGCAGCTGCCCGGCGCCTACAACG
TCAACATCAAGTTGGACATCACCTCCCACAACGAGGACTACACCATCGTGGAACAGTACGAACGCGCCGA
GGGCCGCCACTCCACCGGCGGCATGGACGAGCTGTACAAGGCTGCCGTTAAATCTGGCACCAAAGCTAAA
CGTGCTCAGCGTCCGGCAAAATATAGCTACGTTGACGAAAACGGCGAAACTAAAACCTGGACTGGCCAAG
GCCGTACTCCAGCTGTAATCAAAAAAGCAATGGATGAGCAAGGTAAATCCCTCGACGATTTCCTGATCAA
GCAACCGAAAAAGAAACGCAAAGTTGGGTAACTGATCATAATCAGCCATACCACATTTGTAGAGGTTTTA
CTTGCTTTAAAAAACCTCCCACACCTCCCCCTGAACCTGAAACATAAAATGAATGCAATTGTTGTTGTTA
ACGCTATCCGGCCCGTTTAAACCCGCTGATCAGCCTCGACTGTGCCTTCTAGTTGCCAGCCATCTGTTGT
TTGCCCCTCCCCCGTGCCTTCCTTGACCCTGGAAGGTGCCACTCCCACTGTCCTTTCCTAATAAAATGAG
GAAATTGCATCGCATTGTCTGAGTAGGTGTCATTCTATTCTGGGGGGTGGGGTGGGGCAGGACAGCAAGG
GGGAGGATTGGGAAGACAATAGCAGGCATGCTGGGGATGCGGTGGGCTCTATGGCTTCTGAGGCGGAAAG
AACCAGCTGGGGCTCTAGGGGGTATCCCC
[124 nt withheld, positions 2340-2463]
C
[91 nt withheld, positions 2465-2555]
AGGGTGATGGTTCACGTACCTAGAAGTTCCTATTCCGAAGTTCCTATTCTCTAGAAAGTATAGGAACTTC
CTTGGCCAAAAAGCCTGAACTCACCGCGACGTGCTGGCGCGCCACCGAGTACAAGCCCACGGTGCGCCTC
GCCACCCGCGACGACGTCCCCCGGGCCGTACGCACCCTCGCCGCCGCGTTCGCCGACTACCCCGCCACGC
GCCACACCGTCGACCCGGACCGCCACATCGAGCGGGTCACCGAGCTGCAAGAACTCTTCCTCACGCGCGT
CGGGCTCGACATCGGCAAGGTGTGGGTCGCGGACGACGGCGCCGCGGTGGCGGTCTGGACCACGCCGGAG
AGCGTCGAAGCGGGGGCGGTGTTCGCCGAGATCGGCCCGCGCATGGCCGAGTTGAGCGGTTCCCGGCTGG
CCGCGCAGCAACAGATGGAAGGCCTCCTGGCGCCGCACCGGCCCAAGGAGCCCGCGTGGTTCCTGGCCAC
CGTCGGCGTCTCGCCCGACCACCAGGGCAAGGGTCTGGGCAGCGCCGTCGTGCTCCCCGGAGTGGAGGCG
GCCGAGCGCGCCGGGGTGCCCGCCTTCCTGGAGACCTCCGCGCCCCGCAACCTCCCCTTCTACGAGCGGC
TCGGCTTCACCGTCACCGCCGACGTCGAGGTGCCCGAAGGACCGCGCACCTGGTGCATGACCCGCAAGCC
CGGTGCCTGACCTAGGCACGTACTACGAGATTTCGATTCCACCGCCGCCTTCTATGAAAGGTTGGGCTTC
GGAATCGTTTTCCGGGACGCCGGCTGGATGATCCTCCAGCGCGGGGATCTCATGCTGGAGTTCTTCGCCC
ACCCCAACTTGTTTATTGCAGCTTATAATGGTTACAAATAAAGCAATAGCATCACAAATTTCACAAATAA
AGCATTTTTTTCACTGCATTCTAGTTGTGGTTTGTCCAAACTCATCAATGTATCTTATCATGTCTGTATA
CCGTCGACCTCTAGCTAGAGCTTGGCGTAATCATGGTCATAGCTGTTTCCTGTGTGAAATTGTTATCCGC
TCACAATTCCACACAACATACGAGCCGGAAGCATAAAGTGTAAAGCCTGGGGTGCCTAATGAGTGAGCTA
ACTCACATTAATTGCGTTGCGCTCACTGCCCGCTTTCCAGTCGGGAAACCTGTCGTGCCAGCTGCATTAA
TGAATCGGCCAACGCGCGGGGAGAGGCGGTTTGCGTATTGGGCGCTCTTCCGCTTCCTCGCTCACTGACT
CGCTGCGCTCGGTCGTTCGGCTGCGGCGAGCGGTATCAGCTCACTCAAAGGCGGTAATACGGTTATCCAC
AGAATCAGGGGATAACGCAGGAAAGAACATGTGAGCAAAAGGCCAGCAAAAGGCCAGGAACCGTAAAAAG
GCCGCGTTGCTGGCGTTTTTCCATAGGCTCCGCCCCCCTGACGAGCATCACAAAAATCGACGCTCAAGTC
AGAGGTGGCGAAACCCGACAGGACTATAAAGATACCAGGCGTTTCCCCCTGGAAGCTCCCTCGTGCGCTC
TCCTGTTCCGACCCTGCCGCTTACCGGATACCTGTCCGCCTTTCTCCCTTCGGGAAGCGTGGCGCTTTCT
CATAGCTCACGCTGTAGGTATCTCAGTTCGGTGTAGGTCGTTCGCTCCAAGCTGGGCTGTGTGCACGAAC
CCCCCGTTCAGCCCGACCGCTGCGCCTTATCCGGTAACTATCGTCTTGAGTCCAACCCGGTAAGACACGA
CTTATCGCCACTGGCAGCAGCCACTGGTAACAGGATTAGCAGAGCGAGGTATGTAGGCGGTGCTACAGAG
TTCTTGAAGTGGTGGCCTAACTACGGCTACACTAGAAGAACAGTATTTGGTATCTGCGCTCTGCTGAAGC
CAGTTACCTTCGGAAAAAGAGTTGGTAGCTCTTGATCCGGCAAACAAACCACCGCTGGTAGCGGTGGTTT
TTTTGTTTGCAAGCAGCAGATTACGCGCAGAAAAAAAGGATCTCAAGAAGATCCTTTGATCTTTTCTACG
GGGTCTGACGCTCAGTGGAACGAAAACTCACGTTAAGGGATTTTGGTCATGAGATTATCAAAAAGGATCT
TCACCTAGATCCTTTTAAATTAAAAATGAAGTTTTAAATCAATCTAAAGTATATATGAGTAAACTTGGTC
TGACAGTTACCAATGCTTAATCAGTGAGGCACCTATCTCAGCGATCTGTCTATTTCGTTCATCCATAGTT
GCCTGACTCCCCGTCGTGTAGATAACTACGATACGGGAGGGCTTACCATCTGGCCCCAGTGCTGCAATGA
TACCGCGAGACCCACGCTCACCGGCTCCAGATTTATCAGCAATAAACCAGCCAGCCGGAAGGGCCGAGCG
CAGAAGTGGTCCTGCAACTTTATCCGCCTCCATCCAGTCTATTAATTGTTGCCGGGAAGCTAGAGTAAGT
AGTTCGCCAGTTAATAGTTTGCGCAACGTTGTTGCCATTGCTACAGGCATCGTGGTGTCACGCTCGTCGT
TTGGTATGGCTTCATTCAGCTCCGGTTCCCAACGATCAAGGCGAGTTACATGATCCCCCATGTTGTGCAA
AAAAGCGGTTAGCTCCTTCGGTCCTCCGATCGTTGTCAGAAGTAAGTTGGCCGCAGTGTTATCACTCATG
GTTATGGCAGCACTGCATAATTCTCTTACTGTCATGCCATCCGTAAGATGCTTTTCTGTGACTGGTGAGT
ACTCAACCAAGTCATTCTGAGAATAGTGTATGCGGCGACCGAGTTGCTCTTGCCCGGCGTCAATACGGGA
TAATACCGCGCCACATAGCAGAACTTTAAAAGTGCTCATCATTGGAAAACGTTCTTCGGGGCGAAAACTC
TCAAGGATCTTACCGCTGTTGAGATCCAGTTCGATGTAACCCACTCGTGCACCCAACTGATCTTCAGCAT
CTTTTACTTTCACCAGCGTTTCTGGGTGAGCAAAAACAGGAAGGCAAAATGCCGCAAAAAAGGGAATAAG
GGCGACACGGAAATGTTGAATACTCATACTCTTCCTTTTTCAATATTATTGAAGCATTTATCAGGGTTAT
TGTCTCATGAGCGGATACATATTTGAATGTATTTAGAAAAATAAACAAATAGGGGTTCCGCGCACATTTC
CCCGAAAAGTGCCACCTGACGTC
