Features (pLannotate 1.2.2; 23 found; start..end, strand, type, name):
     19..71      -  misc_feature   bom (fragment): basis of mobility region from pBR322
    302..605     +  enhancer       CMV enhancer: human cytomegalovirus immediate early enhancer
    606..809     +  promoter       CMV promoter: human cytomegalovirus (CMV) immediate early promoter
    811..830     +  promoter       PLtetO-1 promoter (fragment): modified phage lambda PL promoter with tet operator sites (Lutz and Bujard, 1997)
    832..851     +  promoter       PLtetO-1 promoter (fragment): modified phage lambda PL promoter with tet operator sites (Lutz and Bujard, 1997)
    859..892     +  promoter       TRE3GV promoter (fragment): 3rd-generation Tet-responsive promoter that can be activated by binding of Tet-On® 3G, optimized for retroviral and lentiviral vectors
   1007..1711    +  CDS            mCherry: mCherry is a basic (constitutively fluorescent) red fluorescent protein published in 2004, derived from Discosoma sp.. It is reported to be a very rapidly-maturing monomer with low acid sensitivity.
   1712..1885    +  CDS            hns (fragment): HNS_ECOLI - Also known as bglY From Escherichia coli (strain K12).
   1914..1998    +  CDS            large T antigen (fragment): large T antigen from SV40 (simian virus 40)
   2061..2285    +  polyA_signal   bGH poly(A) signal: bovine growth hormone polyadenylation signal
   2289..2310    +  promoter       SV40 promoter (fragment): SV40 enhancer and early promoter
   2331..2564    +  rep_origin     f1 ori (fragment) (sequence partly withheld): f1 bacteriophage origin of replication; arrow indicates direction of (+) strand synthesis
   2569..2616    +  protein_bind   FRT: FLP-mediated recombination occurs in the 8-bp core sequence TCTAGAAA (Turan and Bode, 2011). FLP recombinase from the Saccharomyces cerevisiae 2μ plasmid
   2660..3256    +  CDS            PuroR: puromycin N-acetyltransferase; pac from Streptomyces alboniger; confers resistance to puromycin
   3272..3397    +  CDS            ble (fragment): BLE_KLEPN - Experimental evidence at protein level: Swiss-Prot protein existence level 1. Binding protein with a strong affinity to the bleomycin family of antibiotics. Binds to CL990; an antimitotic-antibiotic compound. From Klebsiella pneumoniae.
   3392..3521    +  polyA_signal   SV40 poly(A) signal: SV40 polyadenylation signal
   3585..3601    -  protein_bind   lac operator: The lac repressor binds to the lac operator to inhibit transcription in E. coli. This inhibition can be relieved by adding lactose or isopropyl-β-D-thiogalactopyranoside (IPTG). lac repressor encoded by lacI
   3609..3639    -  promoter       lac promoter: promoter for the E. coli lac operon
   3654..3675    -  protein_bind   CAP binding site: CAP binding activates transcription in the presence of cAMP. E. coli catabolite activator protein
   3688..3780    -  CDS            lacI (fragment): lac repressor; lacI; The lac repressor binds to the lac operator to inhibit transcription in E. coli. This inhibition can be relieved by adding lactose or isopropyl-β-D-thiogalactopyranoside (IPTG).
   3963..4551    -  rep_origin     ori: high-copy-number ColE1/pMB1/pBR322/pUC origin of replication
   4722..5582    -  CDS            AmpR: β-lactamase; bla; confers resistance to ampicillin, carbenicillin, and related antibiotics
   5583..5687    -  promoter       AmpR promoter: bla
>Addgene plasmid #168466 | pRD440 | addgene full sequence | sequence record 331916 | Addgene NGS Result
GGAGATCTCCCGATCCCCTATGGTGCACTCTCAGTACAATCTGCTCTGATGCCGCATAGTTAAGCCAGTA
TCTGCTCCCTGCTTGTGTGTTGGAGGTCGCTGAGTAGTGCGCGAGCAAAATTTAAGCTACAACAAGGCAA
GGCTTGACCGACAATTGCATGAAGAATCTGCTTAGGGTTAGGCGTTTTGCGCTGCTTCGCGATGTACGGG
CCAGATATACGCGTTGACATTGATTATTGTCTAGTTATTAATAGTAATCAATTACGGGGTCATTAGTTCA
TAGCCCATATATGGAGTTCCGCGTTACATAACTTACGGTAAATGGCCCGCCTGGCTGACCGCCCAACGAC
CCCCGCCCATTGACGTCAATAATGACGTATGTTCCCATAGTAACGCCAATAGGGACTTTCCATTGACGTC
AATGGGTGGAGTATTTACGGTAAACTGCCCACTTGGCAGTACATCAAGTGTATCATATGCCAAGTACGCC
CCCTATTGACGTCAATGACGGTAAATGGCCCGCCTGGCATTATGCCCAGTACATGACCTTATGGGACTTT
CCTACTTGGCAGTACATCTACGTATTAGTCATCGCTATTACCATGGTGATGCGGTTTTGGCAGTACATCA
ATGGGCGTGGATAGCGGTTTGACTCACGGGGATTTCCAAGTCTCCACCCCATTGACGTCAATGGGAGTTT
GTTTTGGCACCAAAATCAACGGGACTTTCCAAAATGTCGTAACAACTCCGCCCCATTGACGCAAATGGGC
GGTAGGCGTGTACGGTGGGAGGTCTATATAAGCAGAGCTCTCCCTATCAGTGATAGAGATCTCCCTATCA
GTGATAGAGATCGTCGACGAGCTCGTTTAGTGAACCGTCAGATCGCCTGGAGACGCCATCCACGCTGTTT
TGACCTCCATAGAAGACACCGGGACCGATCCAGCCTCCGGTGTAACGGCTAGCGCTACCGGTCGCCACCA
TGCCAAAGAAGAAGAGGAAGGTAGGCGTGAGCAAGGGCGAGGAGGATAACATGGCTATCATCAAGGAGTT
CATGCGCTTCAAGGTGCACATGGAGGGCTCCGTGAACGGCCACGAGTTCGAGATCGAGGGCGAGGGCGAG
GGCCGCCCCTACGAGGGCACCCAGACCGCCAAGCTGAAGGTGACCAAGGGTGGCCCCCTGCCCTTCGCCT
GGGACATCCTGTCCCCTCAGTTCATGTACGGCTCCAAGGCCTACGTGAAGCACCCCGCCGACATCCCCGA
CTACTTGAAGCTGTCCTTCCCCGAGGGCTTCAAGTGGGAGCGCGTGATGAACTTCGAGGACGGCGGCGTG
GTGACCGTGACCCAGGACTCCTCCCTGCAGGACGGCGAGTTCATCTACAAGGTGAAGCTGCGCGGCACCA
ACTTCCCCTCCGACGGCCCCGTAATGCAGAAGAAGACTATGGGCTGGGAGGCCTCCTCCGAGCGGATGTA
CCCCGAGGACGGCGCCCTGAAGGGCGAGATCAAGCAGAGGCTGAAGCTGAAGGACGGCGGCCACTACGAC
GCTGAGGTCAAGACCACCTACAAGGCCAAGAAGCCCGTGCAGCTGCCCGGCGCCTACAACGTCAACATCA
AGTTGGACATCACCTCCCACAACGAGGACTACACCATCGTGGAACAGTACGAACGCGCCGAGGGCCGCCA
CTCCACCGGCGGCATGGACGAGCTGTACAAGGCTGCCGTTAAATCTGGCACCAAAGCTAAACGTGCTCAG
CGTCCGGCAAAATATAGCTACGTTGACGAAAACGGCGAAACTAAAACCTGGACTGGCCAAGGCCGTACTC
CAGCTGTAATCAAAAAAGCAATGGATGAGCAAGGTAAATCCCTCGACGATTTCCTGATCAAGCAACCGAA
AAAGAAACGCAAAGTTGGGTAACTGATCATAATCAGCCATACCACATTTGTAGAGGTTTTACTTGCTTTA
AAAAACCTCCCACACCTCCCCCTGAACCTGAAACATAAAATGAATGCAATTGTTGTTGTTAACGCTATCC
GGCCCGTTTAAACCCGCTGATCAGCCTCGACTGTGCCTTCTAGTTGCCAGCCATCTGTTGTTTGCCCCTC
CCCCGTGCCTTCCTTGACCCTGGAAGGTGCCACTCCCACTGTCCTTTCCTAATAAAATGAGGAAATTGCA
TCGCATTGTCTGAGTAGGTGTCATTCTATTCTGGGGGGTGGGGTGGGGCAGGACAGCAAGGGGGAGGATT
GGGAAGACAATAGCAGGCATGCTGGGGATGCGGTGGGCTCTATGGCTTCTGAGGCGGAAAGAACCAGCTG
GGGCTCTAGGGGGTATCCCC
[124 nt withheld, positions 2331-2454]
C
[91 nt withheld, positions 2456-2546]
AGGGTGATGGTTCACGTACCTAGAAGTTCCTATTCCGAAGTTCCTATTCTCTAGAAAGTATAGGAACTTC
CTTGGCCAAAAAGCCTGAACTCACCGCGACGTGCTGGCGCGCCACCGAGTACAAGCCCACGGTGCGCCTC
GCCACCCGCGACGACGTCCCCCGGGCCGTACGCACCCTCGCCGCCGCGTTCGCCGACTACCCCGCCACGC
GCCACACCGTCGACCCGGACCGCCACATCGAGCGGGTCACCGAGCTGCAAGAACTCTTCCTCACGCGCGT
CGGGCTCGACATCGGCAAGGTGTGGGTCGCGGACGACGGCGCCGCGGTGGCGGTCTGGACCACGCCGGAG
AGCGTCGAAGCGGGGGCGGTGTTCGCCGAGATCGGCCCGCGCATGGCCGAGTTGAGCGGTTCCCGGCTGG
CCGCGCAGCAACAGATGGAAGGCCTCCTGGCGCCGCACCGGCCCAAGGAGCCCGCGTGGTTCCTGGCCAC
CGTCGGCGTCTCGCCCGACCACCAGGGCAAGGGTCTGGGCAGCGCCGTCGTGCTCCCCGGAGTGGAGGCG
GCCGAGCGCGCCGGGGTGCCCGCCTTCCTGGAGACCTCCGCGCCCCGCAACCTCCCCTTCTACGAGCGGC
TCGGCTTCACCGTCACCGCCGACGTCGAGGTGCCCGAAGGACCGCGCACCTGGTGCATGACCCGCAAGCC
CGGTGCCTGACCTAGGCACGTACTACGAGATTTCGATTCCACCGCCGCCTTCTATGAAAGGTTGGGCTTC
GGAATCGTTTTCCGGGACGCCGGCTGGATGATCCTCCAGCGCGGGGATCTCATGCTGGAGTTCTTCGCCC
ACCCCAACTTGTTTATTGCAGCTTAAATGGTTACAAATAAAGCAATAGCATCACAAATTTCACAAATAAA
GCATTTTTTTCACTGCATTCTAGTTGTGGTTTGTCCAAACTCATCAATGTATCTTATCATGTCTGTATAC
CGTCGACCTCTAGCTAGAGCTTGGCGTAATCATGGTCATAGCTGTTTCCTGTGTGAAATTGTTATCCGCT
CACAATTCCACACAACATACGAGCCGGAAGCATAAAGTGTAAAGCCTGGGGTGCCTAATGAGTGAGCTAA
CTCACATTAATTGCGTTGCGCTCACTGCCCGCTTTCCAGTCGGGAAACCTGTCGTGCCAGCTGCATTAAT
GAATCGGCCAACGCGCGGGGAGAGGCGGTTTGCGTATTGGGCGCTCTTCCGCTTCCTCGCTCACTGACTC
GCTGCGCTCGGTCGTTCGGCTGCGGCGAGCGGTATCAGCTCACTCAAAGGCGGTAATACGGTTATCCACA
GAATCAGGGGATAACGCAGGAAAGAACATGTGAGCAAAAGGCCAGCAAAAGGCCAGGAACCGTAAAAAGG
CCGCGTTGCTGGCGTTTTTCCATAGGCTCCGCCCCCCTGACGAGCATCACAAAAATCGACGCTCAAGTCA
GAGGTGGCGAAACCCGACAGGACTATAAAGATACCAGGCGTTTCCCCCTGGAAGCTCCCTCGTGCGCTCT
CCTGTTCCGACCCTGCCGCTTACCGGATACCTGTCCGCCTTTCTCCCTTCGGGAAGCGTGGCGCTTTCTC
ATAGCTCACGCTGTAGGTATCTCAGTTCGGTGTAGGTCGTTCGCTCCAAGCTGGGCTGTGTGCACGAACC
CCCCGTTCAGCCCGACCGCTGCGCCTTATCCGGTAACTATCGTCTTGAGTCCAACCCGGTAAGACACGAC
TTATCGCCACTGGCAGCAGCCACTGGTAACAGGATTAGCAGAGCGAGGTATGTAGGCGGTGCTACAGAGT
TCTTGAAGTGGTGGCCTAACTACGGCTACACTAGAAGAACAGTATTTGGTATCTGCGCTCTGCTGAAGCC
AGTTACCTTCGGAAAAAGAGTTGGTAGCTCTTGATCCGGCAAACAAACCACCGCTGGTAGCGGTGGTTTT
TTTGTTTGCAAGCAGCAGATTACGCGCAGAAAAAAAGGATCTCAAGAAGATCCTTTGATCTTTTCTACGG
GGTCTGACGCTCAGTGGAACGAAAACTCACGTTAAGGGATTTTGGTCATGAGATTATCAAAAAGGATCTT
CACCTAGATCCTTTTAAATTAAAAATGAAGTTTTAAATCAATCTAAAGTATATATGAGTAAACTTGGTCT
GACAGTTACCAATGCTTAATCAGTGAGGCACCTATCTCAGCGATCTGTCTATTTCGTTCATCCATAGTTG
CCTGACTCCCCGTCGTGTAGATAACTACGATACGGGAGGGCTTACCATCTGGCCCCAGTGCTGCAATGAT
ACCGCGAGACCCACGCTCACCGGCTCCAGATTTATCAGCAATAAACCAGCCAGCCGGAAGGGCCGAGCGC
AGAAGTGGTCCTGCAACTTTATCCGCCTCCATCCAGTCTATTAATTGTTGCCGGGAAGCTAGAGTAAGTA
GTTCGCCAGTTAATAGTTTGCGCAACGTTGTTGCCATTGCTACAGGCATCGTGGTGTCACGCTCGTCGTT
TGGTATGGCTTCATTCAGCTCCGGTTCCCAACGATCAAGGCGAGTTACATGATCCCCCATGTTGTGCAAA
AAAGCGGTTAGCTCCTTCGGTCCTCCGATCGTTGTCAGAAGTAAGTTGGCCGCAGTGTTATCACTCATGG
TTATGGCAGCACTGCATAATTCTCTTACTGTCATGCCATCCGTAAGATGCTTTTCTGTGACTGGTGAGTA
CTCAACCAAGTCATTCTGAGAATAGTGTATGCGGCGACCGAGTTGCTCTTGCCCGGCGTCAATACGGGAT
AATACCGCGCCACATAGCAGAACTTTAAAAGTGCTCATCATTGGAAAACGTTCTTCGGGGCGAAAACTCT
CAAGGATCTTACCGCTGTTGAGATCCAGTTCGATGTAACCCACTCGTGCACCCAACTGATCTTCAGCATC
TTTTACTTTCACCAGCGTTTCTGGGTGAGCAAAAACAGGAAGGCAAAATGCCGCAAAAAAGGGAATAAGG
GCGACACGGAAATGTTGAATACTCATACTCTTCCTTTTTCAATATTATTGAAGCATTTATCAGGGTTATT
GTCTCATGAGCGGATACATATTTGAATGTATTTAGAAAAATAAACAAATAGGGGTTCCGCGCACATTTCC
CCGAAAAGTGCCACCTGACGTCGACGGATCG
